Addgene plasmid #91103: pMOD_C4300
Purpose: Module C, Promoter: none, Gene: BaeI LacZ cassette for GT donor cloning, Terminator: none
Depositing lab: Daniel Voytas. Depositing organization: University of Minnesota. Publication: A multi-purpose toolkit to enable advanced genome engineering in plants. Cermak T, Curtin SJ, Gil-Humanes J, Cegan R, Kono TJY, Konecna E, Belanto JJ, Starker CG, Mathre JW, Greenstein RL, Voytas DF. Plant Cell. 2017 May 18. pii: tpc.00922.2016. doi: 10.1105/tpc.16.00922. PubMed 28522548.
Backbone
  Vector backbone: pMOD_C0000
  Vector type: Unspecified
Growth in bacteria
  Bacterial resistance: Ampicillin, 100 μg/mL
  Growth temperature: 37°C
  Growth strain: DH5alpha
  Copy number: High Copy
Gene/Insert
  Gene/Insert name: BaeI LacZ cassette for GT donor cloning
  Species: Synthetic
  Promoter: none
  Cloning method: Gibson Cloning
  Sequencing primers: 5′ unknown
Terms and licenses: Academic/Nonprofit Terms; Industry Terms: Not Available to Industry
How to cite: pMOD_C4300 was a gift from Daniel Voytas (Addgene plasmid # 91103 ; http://n2t.net/addgene:91103 ; RRID:Addgene_91103)
