[The description below was written by a language model from this plasmid's Addgene catalogue record and pLannotate feature annotations shown in this document.]
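Description:
pMOD_C4300 is a small (about 2.6 kb) bacterial cloning plasmid that serves as a "Module C" entry vector in a modular plant genome-engineering toolkit. It is built on the pMOD_C0000 backbone and is maintained in E. coli at high copy through a ColE1/pUC-type origin, with selection by ampicillin via the β-lactamase gene and its native promoter. The catalogue lists the vector type as unspecified. The plasmid itself carries no plant promoter, plant gene or terminator, which is consistent with its role as an empty acceptor module rather than an expression construct.

The payload is a synthetic BaeI LacZ cassette, installed by Gibson assembly, intended for cloning gene-targeting (GT) donor templates. The annotated features show a pBluescript-derived lacZα screening unit: a CAP binding site, lac promoter and lac operator driving a lacZα fragment, with T3 and T7 phage promoters and a remnant of the multiple cloning site in between, followed by a very short leftover piece of the f1 origin that is unlikely to be functional. The BaeI recognition sites are not annotated in the feature table, but the name indicates that this type IIS-like enzyme, which cuts outside its recognition sequence, is used to excise the lacZα cassette so a user-supplied donor fragment can replace it. Loss of α-complementation should then allow blue/white screening for recombinant clones. The resulting donor-bearing module would presumably be combined with other toolkit modules into a final plant transformation vector, although the record does not describe the assembly scheme.
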