Features (pLannotate 1.2.2; 11 found; start..end, strand, type, name):
     79..100     +  protein_bind   CAP binding site: CAP binding activates transcription in the presence of cAMP. E. coli catabolite activator protein
    115..145     +  promoter       lac promoter: promoter for the E. coli lac operon
    153..169     +  protein_bind   lac operator: The lac repressor binds to the lac operator to inhibit transcription in E. coli. This inhibition can be relieved by adding lactose or isopropyl-β-D-thiogalactopyranoside (IPTG). lac repressor encoded by lacI
    214..232     +  promoter       T3 promoter: promoter for bacteriophage T3 RNA polymerase
    248..271     +  misc_feature   MCS (fragment): pBluescript multiple cloning site
    280..298     -  promoter       T7 promoter: promoter for bacteriophage T7 RNA polymerase
    306..461     +  CDS            lacZα (fragment): LacZα fragment of β-galactosidase; lacZ fragment
    466..484     +  rep_origin     f1 ori (fragment): f1 bacteriophage origin of replication; arrow indicates direction of (+) strand synthesis
    612..712     +  promoter       AmpR promoter: bla
    713..1573    +  CDS            AmpR: β-lactamase; bla; confers resistance to ampicillin, carbenicillin, and related antibiotics
   1780..2368    +  rep_origin     ori: high-copy-number ColE1/pMB1/pBR322/pUC origin of replication
>Addgene plasmid #91103 | pMOD_C4300 | addgene full sequence | sequence record 182071 | Addgene NGS Result
CGGTAATATCGCAGAACAAAAGTACCTTGGAATTTTTTAAGCTTACCGGTGGAAAGCGGGCAGTGAGCGC
AACGCAATTAATGTGAGTTAGCTCACTCATTAGGCACCCCAGGCTTTACACTTTATGCTTCCGGCTCGTA
TGTTGTGTGGAATTGTGAGCGGATAACAATTTCACACAGGAAACAGCTATGACCATGATTACGCCAAGCG
CGCAATTAACCCTCACTAAAGGGAACAAAAGCTGGAGGACCTCGAGGGGGGGCCCGGTACCCAATTCGCC
CTATAGTGAGTCGTATTACGCGCGCTCACTGGCCGTCGTTTTACAACGTCGTGACTGGGAAAACCCTGGC
GTTACCCAACTTAATCGCCTTGCAGCACATCCCCCTTTCGCCAGCTGGCGTAATAGCGAAGAGGCCCGCA
CCGATCGCCCTTCCCAACAGTTGCGCAGCCTGAATGGCGAATGGAACGCGCCCTGTAGCGGCGCCTCTAG
AAAAAATTCAAGAGCGACAAAAGTACCTGATATCGAGTGTACTTCAAGTCACACCGGCGAGTGACTAGCA
GGTGATGAAAAGCCTTAGGGTCAGGTGGCACTTTTCGGGGAAATGTGCGATGAACCCCTATTTGTTTATT
TTTCTAAATACATTCAAATATGTATCCGCTAATGAGACAATAACCCTGATAAATGCTTCAATTATATTGA
AAAAGGAAGAGTATGAGTATCCAACATTTCCGTGTCGCCCTTATTCCCTTTTTTGCGGCCTTCTGCCTTC
CTGTTTTTGCTCACCCAGAAACGCTGGTGAAAGTAAAAGATGCTGAAGATCAGTTGGGTGCCCGAGTGGG
TTACATTGAACTGGATCTCAACAGCGGCAAAATCTTAGAGAGTTTTCGCCCCGAAGAACGCTTCCCAATG
ATGAGCACTTTCAAAGTTCTGCTATGTGGCGCGGTGTTATCCCGTATTGATGCTGGGCAAGAGCAACTCG
GTCGCCGCATACACTATTCTCAGAATGACTTGGTTGAGTATTCACCAGTCACAGAAAAGCATCTTACGGA
TGGCATGACAGTAAGAGAATTATGTAGTGCTGCCATAACCATGAGTGATAACACTGCGGCCAACTTACTT
CTGACAACGATTGGAGGACCGAAGGAGCTAACCGCTTTTTTGCACAACATGGGGGATCATGTAACTCGCC
TTGATCGTTGGGAACCGGAGCTGAATGAAGCCATACCAAACGACGAGCGTGACACCACGATGCCTGTAGC
AATGGCAACAACTCTCCGCAAACTATTAACTGGCGAACTACTTACTCTTGCTTCACGCCAGCAACTCATT
GACTGGATGGAGGCGGACAAAGTTGCAGGACCACTTCTGCGCTCGGCACTTCCGGCTGGCTGGTTTATTG
CTGATAAATCTGGAGCCGGTGAGCGTGGGTCTCGCGGTATCATTGCAGCACTGGGGCCAGATGGTAAGCC
CTCCCGTATCGTAGTTATCTACACGACGGGGAGTCAGGCAACTATGGATGAACGAAATAGACAGATCGCT
GAGATAGGTGCCTCACTGATTAAGCATTGGTAACTGTCAGACGAAGGGAAATAAATAGTAGCCCGCCTGA
TGTGCGGGCTTTTTTTTGGTGGTGGTTACCAGTGTCGCTTAGCTACCGTAGGTCCTCTTAGGCGGTCCGA
TTAGCGACATAGTCATCAATGCCTTGACGGCAAAATCCCTTAACGTGAGTTTTCGTTCCACTGAGCGTCA
GACCCCGTAGAAAAGATCAAAGGATCTTCTTGAGATCCTTTTTTTCTGCGCGTAATCTGCTGCTTGCAAA
CAAAAAAACCACCGCTACCAGCGGTGGTTTGTTTGCCGGATCAAGAGCTACTAACTCTTTTTCCGAAGGT
AACTGGCTTCAGCAGAGCGCAGATACCAAATACTGTTCTTCTAGTGTAGCCGTAGTTAGGCCACCACTTC
AAGAACTCTGTAGCACCGCCTACATACCTCGCTCTGCTAATCCTGTTACCAGTGGCTGCTGCCAGTGGCG
ATAAGTCGTGTCTTACCGGGTTGGACTCAAGACGATAGTTACCGGATAAGGCGCAGCGGTCGGGCTGAAC
GGGGGGTTCGTGCTCACAGCCCAGCTTGGAGCGAACGACCTACACCGAACTGAGATACCTACAGCGTGAG
CTATGAGAAAGCGCCACGCTTCCCGAAGGGAGAAAGGCGGACAGGTATCCGGTAAGCGGCAGGGTCGGAA
CAGGAGAGCGCACGAGGGAGCTTCCAGGGGGAAACGCCTGGTATCTTTATAGTCCTGTCGGGTTTCGCCA
CCTCTGACTTGAGCGTCGATTTTTGTGATGCTCGTCAGGGGGGCGGAGCCTATGGAAAAACGCCAGCAAC
GCGGCCTTTTTACGGTTCCTGGCCTTTTGCTGGCCTTTTGCTCACATGTTCTTTCCTGCGTTATCCCCTG
ATTCTGTGGATAACCGTATTACCGCCTTTGAGTGAGCTGATACCGCTCGCCGCAGCCGAACGACCGAGCG
CAGCGAGTCAGTGAGCGAGGAAGCGGAAGAGCGCCCACCTGCAACGCCGGCGAGCTTTGGGTACGTCACG
TGGCTCGAGCGCGTAGTCCT
